Addgene plasmid #164243: pQCXIZ 3xFLAG-TREX1
Purpose: retroviral plasmid for 3xFLAG-TREX1
Depositing lab: John Maciejowski. Depositing organization: Memorial Sloan-Kettering Cancer Center. Publication: ER-directed TREX1 limits cGAS activation at micronuclei. Mohr L, Toufektchan E, von Morgen P, Chu K, Kapoor A, Maciejowski J. Mol Cell. 2021 Jan 12. pii: S1097-2765(20)30958-8. doi: 10.1016/j.molcel.2020.12.037. PubMed 33476576.
Backbone
  Vector backbone: pQCXIZ
  Backbone size w/o insert (bp): 6732
  Total vector size (bp): 7674
  Vector type: Mammalian Expression, Retroviral
  Selectable markers: Zeocin
Growth in bacteria
  Bacterial resistance: Ampicillin, 100 μg/mL
  Growth temperature: 30°C
  Growth strain: NEB Stable
  Copy number: High Copy
Gene/Insert
  Gene/Insert name: TREX1
  Species: H. sapiens (human)
  Insert size (bp): 942
  GenBank ID: NM_033629.6
  Entrez Gene: TREX1 (a.k.a. AGS1, CRV, DRN3, HERNS, RVCLS)
  Promoter: CMV
  Tag / fusion protein: FLAG (N terminal on backbone)
  Cloning method: Gibson Cloning
  Sequencing primers: 5′ gagacgccatccacgctg
Terms and licenses: Academic/Nonprofit Terms; Industry Terms: Not Available to Industry
How to cite: pQCXIZ 3xFLAG-TREX1 was a gift from John Maciejowski (Addgene plasmid # 164243 ; http://n2t.net/addgene:164243 ; RRID:Addgene_164243)
