[The description below was written by a language model from this plasmid's Addgene catalogue record and pLannotate feature annotations shown in this document.]
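Description:
pQCXIZ 3xFLAG-TREX1 is a self-inactivating gammaretroviral (MMLV-type) expression vector built on the pQCXIZ backbone for stable delivery of epitope-tagged human TREX1 into mammalian cells. It is maintained in E. coli through a high-copy ColE1/pUC-type origin and an ampicillin resistance gene (β-lactamase under its own promoter). The viral genome is transcribed in packaging cells from a hybrid 5' element in which a CMV enhancer/promoter is fused to a truncated LTR. This is followed by the Ψ packaging signal and a truncated gag segment lacking its start codon, which together support encapsidation of the RNA. The 3' LTR carries a U3 deletion, so after reverse transcription and integration the LTR promoter activity is lost and expression depends on the internal promoter.

That internal cassette consists of a second CMV immediate-early enhancer/promoter driving an N-terminally FLAG-tagged TREX1 open reading frame. The catalogue describes the tag as 3xFLAG supplied by the backbone, although the automated annotation picks up only a FLAG fragment directly upstream of the coding sequence. TREX1 is the major cellular 3'-to-5' DNA exonuclease that degrades cytosolic DNA and restrains innate immune signalling. Downstream, an EMCV IRES links the same transcript to the Sh ble gene, so Zeocin selection enriches for transduced cells that also express TREX1. The annotation additionally lists an SV40 promoter in the plasmid backbone outside the LTRs. The plasmid comes from a study of ER-directed TREX1 limiting cGAS activation at micronuclei. The FLAG tag would allow detection or immunoprecipitation of the expressed protein.
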