Features (pLannotate 1.2.2; 20 found; start..end, strand, type, name):
    309..512     +  promoter       CMV promoter: human cytomegalovirus (CMV) immediate early promoter
    513..688     +  LTR            5' LTR (truncated): truncated long terminal repeat from Moloney murine sarcoma virus
    810..1084    +  misc_feature   MESV Ψ (fragment): packaging signal of murine embryonic stem cell virus
   1151..1567    +  CDS            gag (truncated): truncated Moloney murine leukemia virus (MMLV) gag gene lacking the start codon
   1604..1907    +  enhancer       CMV enhancer: human cytomegalovirus immediate early enhancer
   1908..2111    +  promoter       CMV promoter: human cytomegalovirus (CMV) immediate early promoter
   2332..2352    +  CDS            FLAG (fragment): FLAG® epitope tag, followed by an enterokinase cleavage site
   2353..3291    +  CDS            TREX1: TREX1_HUMAN - Experimental evidence at protein level: Swiss-Prot protein existence level 1. Major cellular 3'-to-5' DNA exonuclease which digests single- stranded DNA (ssDNA) and double-stranded DNA (dsDNA) with mismatched 3' termini. Prevents cell-intrinsic initiation of autoimmunity. Acts by metabolizing DNA fragments from endogenous retroelements, including L1, LTR and SINE elements. Unless degraded, these DNA fragments accumulate in the cytosol and activate the IFN-stimulatory DNA (ISD) response and innate immune signaling. Prevents chronic ATM-dependent checkpoint activation, by processin
   3414..3876    +  misc_feature   IRES: internal ribosome entry site (IRES) of the encephalomyocarditis virus (EMCV)
   3893..4267    +  CDS            BleoR: antibiotic-binding protein; Sh ble from Streptoalloteichus hindustanus; confers resistance to bleomycin, phleomycin, and Zeocin™
   4274..4343    +  CDS            env (fragment): murine leukemia virus gPr80 envelope polyprotein precursor; env; proteolytically cleaved into gp70SU and p15TM subunits
   4385..4810    +  LTR            3' LTR (ΔU3): self-inactivating 3' long terminal repeat (LTR) from Moloney murine leukemia virus
   4879..4919    +  CDS            rop (fragment): Rop protein, which maintains plasmids at low copy number; rop
   5021..5059    +  misc_feature   bom (fragment): basis of mobility region from pBR322
   5076..5405    +  promoter       SV40 promoter: SV40 enhancer and early promoter
   5411..5512    +  misc_feature   bom (fragment): basis of mobility region from pBR322
   5698..6286    -  rep_origin     ori: high-copy-number ColE1/pMB1/pBR322/pUC origin of replication
   6457..7317    -  CDS            AmpR: β-lactamase; bla; confers resistance to ampicillin, carbenicillin, and related antibiotics
   7318..7422    -  promoter       AmpR promoter: bla
   7608..308     +  enhancer       CMV enhancer (across the origin): human cytomegalovirus immediate early enhancer
>Addgene plasmid #164243 | pQCXIZ 3xFLAG-TREX1 | addgene full sequence | sequence record 326322 | Addgene NGS Result
TCCGCGTTACATAACTTACGGTAAATGGCCCGCCTGGCTGACCGCCCAACGACCCCCGCCCATTGACGTC
AATAATGACGTATGTTCCCATAGTAACGCCAATAGGGACTTTCCATTGACGTCAATGGGTGGAGTATTTA
CGGTAAACTGCCCACTTGGCAGTACATCAAGTGTATCATATGCCAAGTACGCCCCCTATTGACGTCAATG
ACGGTAAATGGCCCGCCTGGCATTATGCCCAGTACATGACCTTATGGGACTTTCCTACTTGGCAGTACAT
CTACGTATTAGTCATCGCTATTACCATGGTGATGCGGTTTTGGCAGTACATCAATGGGCGTGGATAGCGG
TTTGACTCACGGGGATTTCCAAGTCTCCACCCCATTGACGTCAATGGGAGTTTGTTTTGGCACCAAAATC
AACGGGACTTTCCAAAATGTCGTAACAACTCCGCCCCATTGACGCAAATGGGCGGTAGGCGTGTACGGTG
GGAGGTCTATATAAGCAGAGCTCAATAAAAGAGCCCACAACCCCTCACTCGGCGCGCCAGTCTTCCGATA
GACTGCGTCGCCCGGGTACCCGTATTCCCAATAAAGCCTCTTGCTGTTTGCATCCGAATCGTGGTCTCGC
TGTTCCTTGGGAGGGTCTCCTCTGAGTGATTGACTACCCACGACGGGGGTCTTTCATTTGGGGGCTCGTC
CGGGATTTGGAGACCCCTGCCCAGGGACCACCGACCCACCACCGGGAGGTAAGCTGGCCAGCAACTTATC
TGTGTCTGTCCGATTGTCTAGTGTCTATGTTTGATGTTATGCGCCTGCGTCTGTACTAGTTAGCTAACTA
GCTCTGTATCTGGCGGACCCGTGGTGGAACTGACGAGTTCTGAACACCCGGCCGCAACCCTGGGAGACGT
CCCAGGGACTTTGGGGGCCGTTTTTGTGGCCCGACCTGAGGAAGGGAGTCGATGTGGAATCCGACCCCGT
CAGGATATGTGGTTCTGGTAGGAGACGAGAACCTAAAACAGTTCCCGCCTCCGTCTGAATTTTTGCTTTC
GGTTTGGAACCGAAGCCGCGCGTCTTGTCTGCTGCAGCGCTGCAGCATCGTTCTGTGTTGTCTCTGTCTG
ACTGTGTTTCTGTATTTGTCTGAAAATTAGGGCCAGACTGTTACCACTCCCTTAAGTTTGACCTTAGGTC
ACTGGAAAGATGTCGAGCGGATCGCTCACAACCAGTCGGTAGATGTCAAGAAGAGACGTTGGGTTACCTT
CTGCTCTGCAGAATGGCCAACCTTTAACGTCGGATGGCCGCGAGACGGCACCTTTAACCGAGACCTCATC
ACCCAGGTTAAGATCAAGGTCTTTTCACCTGGCCCGCATGGACACCCAGACCAGGTCCCCTACATCGTGA
CCTGGGAAGCCTTGGCTTTTGACCCCCCTCCCTGGGTCAAGCCCTTTGTACACCCTAAGCCTCCGCCTCC
TCTTCCTCCATCCGCCCCGTCTCTCCCCCTTGAACCTCCTCGTTCGACCCCGCCTCGATCCTCCCTTTAT
CCAGCCCTCACTCCTTCTCTAGGCGCCGGAATTGAAGATCTGGGGGATCGATCCTCTAGAGTCCGTTACA
TAACTTACGGTAAATGGCCCGCCTGGCTGACCGCCCAACGACCCCCGCCCATTGACGTCAATAATGACGT
ATGTTCCCATAGTAACGCCAATAGGGACTTTCCATTGACGTCAATGGGTGGAGTATTTACGGTAAACTGC
CCACTTGGCAGTACATCAAGTGTATCATATGCCAAGTACGCCCCCTATTGACGTCAATGACGGTAAATGG
CCCGCCTGGCATTATGCCCAGTACATGACCTTATGGGACTTTCCTACTTGGCAGTACATCTACGTATTAG
TCATCGCTATTACCATGGTGATGCGGTTTTGGCAGTACATCAATGGGCGTGGATAGCGGTTTGACTCACG
GGGATTTCCAAGTCTCCACCCCATTGACGTCAATGGGAGTTTGTTTTGGCACCAAAATCAACGGGACTTT
CCAAAATGTCGTAACAACTCCGCCCCATTGACGCAAATGGGCGGTAGGCGTGTACGGTGGGAGGTCTATA
TAAGCAGAGCTCGTTTAGTGAACCGTCAGATCGCCTGGAGACGCCATCCACGCTGTTTTGACCTCCATAG
AAGACACCGGGACCGATCCAGCCTCCGCGGCCGGGAACGGTGCATTGGAACGGACCTGCAGGAATTGATC
CGCGGCCGCACCGGTAGGCCTCGTACGCTTAATTAACGGATCCATGGACTACAAGGACCACGACGGTGAC
TACAAGGACCACGACATCGACTACAAGGACGACGACGACAAGGGCTCGCAGGCCCTGCCCCCGGGGCCCA
TGCAGACCCTCATCTTTTTCGACATGGAGGCCACTGGCTTGCCCTTCTCCCAGCCCAAGGTCACGGAGCT
GTGCCTGCTGGCTGTCCACAGATGTGCCCTGGAGAGCCCCCCCACCTCTCAGGGGCCACCTCCCACAGTT
CCTCCACCACCGCGTGTGGTAGACAAGCTCTCCCTGTGTGTGGCTCCGGGGAAGGCCTGCAGCCCTGCAG
CCAGCGAGATCACAGGTCTGAGCACAGCTGTGCTGGCAGCGCATGGGCGTCAATGTTTTGATGACAACCT
GGCCAACCTGCTCCTAGCCTTCCTGCGGCGCCAGCCACAGCCCTGGTGCCTGGTGGCACACAATGGTGAC
CGCTACGACTTCCCCCTGCTCCAAGCAGAGCTGGCTATGCTGGGCCTCACCAGTGCTCTGGATGGTGCCT
TCTGTGTGGATAGCATCACTGCGCTGAAGGCCCTGGAGCGAGCAAGCAGCCCCTCAGAACACGGCCCAAG
GAAGAGCTATAGCCTAGGCAGCATCTACACTCGCCTGTATGGGCAGTCCCCTCCAGACTCGCACACGGCT
GAGGGTGATGTCCTGGCCCTGCTCAGCATCTGTCAGTGGAGACCACAGGCCCTGCTGCGGTGGGTGGATG
CTCACGCCAGGCCTTTCGGCACCATCAGGCCCATGTATGGGGTCACAGCCTCTGCTAGGACCAAGCCAAG
ACCATCTGCTGTCACAACCACTGCACACCTGGCCACAACCAGGAACACTAGTCCCAGCCTTGGAGAGAGC
AGGGGTACCAAGGATCTTCCTCCAGTGAAGGACCCTGGAGCCCTATCCAGGGAGGGGCTGCTGGCCCCAC
TGGGTCTGCTGGCCATCCTGACCTTGGCAGTAGCCACACTGTATGGACTATCCCTGGCCACACCTGGGGA
GTAGGAATTCCGCCCCCCYCCCYCCCCCCCCCCTAACGTTACTGGCCGAAGCCGCTTGGAATAAGGCCGG
TGTGCGTTTGTCTATATGTTATTTTCCACCATATTGCCGTCTTTTGGCAATGTGAGGGCCCGGAAACCTG
GCCCTGTCTTCTTGACGAGCATTCCTAGGGGTCTTTCCCCTCTCGCCAAAGGAATGCAAGGTCTGTTGAA
TGTCGTGAAGGAAGCAGTTCCTCTGGAAGCTTCTTGAAGACAAACAACGTCTGTAGCGACCCTTTGCAGG
CAGCGGAACCCCCCACCTGGCGACAGGTGCCTCTGCGGCCAAAAGCCACGTGTATAAGATACACCTGCAA
AGGCGGCACAACCCCAGTGCCACGTTGTGAGTTGGATAGTTGTGGAAAGAGTCAAATGGCTCTCCTCAAG
CGTATTCAACAAGGGGCTGAAGGATGCCCAGAAGGTACCCCATTGTATGGGATCTGATCTGGGGCCTCGG
TGCACATGCTTTACATGTGTTTAGTCGAGGTTAAAAAAACGTCTAGGCCCCCCGAACCACGGGGACGTGG
TTTTCCTTTGAAAAACACGATGATAAGCTTGATCACGCGTCCATGGCCAAGTTGACCAGTGCCGTTCCGG
TGCTCACCGCGCGCGACGTCGCCGGAGCGGTCGAGTTCTGGACCGACCGGCTCGGGTTCTCCCGGGACTT
CGTGGAGGACGACTTCGCCGGTGTGGTCCGGGACGACGTGACCCTGTTCATCAGCGCGGTCCAGGACCAG
GTGGTGCCGGACAACACCCTGGCCTGGGTGTGGGTGCGCGGCCTGGACGAGCTGTACGCCGAGTGGTCGG
AGGTCGTGTCCACGAACTTCCGGGACGCCTCCGGGCCGGCCATGACCGAGATCGGCGAGCAGCCGTGGGG
GCGGGAGTTCGCCCTGCGCGACCCGGCCGGCAACTGCGTGCACTTCGTGGCCGAGGAGCAGGACTGAGAT
ATCATCAGTGGTCCAGGCTCTAGTTTTGACTCAACAATATCACCAGCTGAAGCCTATAGAGTACGAGCCA
TAGATAAAATAAAAGATTTTATTTAGTCTCCAGAAAAAGGGGGGAATGAAAGACCCCACCTGTAGGTTTG
GCAAGCTAGCTTAAGTAACGCCATTTTGCAAGGCATGGAAAAATACATAACTGAGAATAGAGAAGTTCAG
ATCAAGGTCAGGAACAGATGGAACAGGGTCGACCCTAGAGAACCATCAGATGTTTCCAGGGTGCCCCAAG
GACCTGAAATGACCCTGTGCCTTATTTGAACTAACCAATCAGTTCGCTTCTCGCTTCTGTTCGCGCGCTT
CTGCTCCCCGAGCTCAATAAAAGAGCCCACAACCCCTCACTCGGGGCGCCAGTCCTCCGATTGACTGAGT
CGCCCGGGTACCCGTGTATCCAATAAACCCTCTTGCAGTTGCATCCGACTTGTGGTCTCGCTGTTCCTTG
GGAGGGTCTCCTCTGAGTGATTGACTACCCGTCAGCGGGGGTCTTTCATTTGGGGGCTCGTCCGGGATCG
GGAGACCCCTGCCCAGGGACCACCGACCCACCACCGGGAGGTAAGCTGGCTGCCTCGCGCGTTTCGGTGA
TGACGGTGAAAACCTCTGACACATGCAGCTCCCGGAGACGGTCACAGCTTGTCTGTAAGCGGATGCCGGG
AGCAGACAAGCCCGTCAGGGCGCGTCAGCGGGTGTTGGCGGGTGTCGGGGCGCAGCCATGACCCAGTCAC
GTAGCGATAGCGGAGTGTAGATCCGGCTGTGGAATGTGTGTCAGTTAGGGTGTGGAAAGTCCCCAGGCTC
CCCAGCAGGCAGAAGTATGCAAAGCATGCATCTCAATTAGTCAGCAACCAGGTGTGGAAAGTCCCCAGGC
TCCCCAGCAGGCAGAAGTATGCAAAGCATGCATCTCAATTAGTCAGCAACCATAGTCCCGCCCCTAACTC
CGCCCATCCCGCCCCTAACTCCGCCCAGTTCCGCCCATTCTCCGCCCCATGGCTGACTAATTTTTTTTAT
TTATGCAGAGGCCGAGGCCGCCTCGGCCTCTGAGCTATTCCAGAAGTAGTGAGGAGGCTTTTTTGGAGGC
CTAGGCTTTTGCAAAAAGCTTACTGGCTTAACTATGCGGCATCAGAGCAGATTGTACTGAGAGTGCACCA
TATGCGGTGTGAAATACCGCACAGATGCGTAAGGAGAAAATACCGCATCAGGCGCTCTTCCGCTTCCTCG
CTCACTGACTCGCTGCGCTCGGTCGTTCGGCTGCGGCGAGCGGTATCAGCTCACTCAAAGGCGGTAATAC
GGTTATCCACAGAATCAGGGGATAACGCAGGAAAGAACATGTGAGCAAAAGGCCAGCAAAAGGCCAGGAA
CCGTAAAAAGGCCGCGTTGCTGGCGTTTTTCCATAGGCTCCGCCCCCCTGACGAGCATCACAAAAATCGA
CGCTCAAGTCAGAGGTGGCGAAACCCGACAGGACTATAAAGATACCAGGCGTTTCCCCCTGGAAGCTCCC
TCGTGCGCTCTCCTGTTCCGACCCTGCCGCTTACCGGATACCTGTCCGCCTTTCTCCCTTCGGGAAGCGT
GGCGCTTTCTCATAGCTCACGCTGTAGGTATCTCAGTTCGGTGTAGGTCGTTCGCTCCAAGCTGGGCTGT
GTGCACGAACCCCCCGTTCAGCCCGACCGCTGCGCCTTATCCGGTAACTATCGTCTTGAGTCCAACCCGG
TAAGACACGACTTATCGCCACTGGCAGCAGCCACTGGTAACAGGATTAGCAGAGCGAGGTATGTAGGCGG
TGCTACAGAGTTCTTGAAGTGGTGGCCTAACTACGGCTACACTAGAAGGACAGTATTTGGTATCTGCGCT
CTGCTGAAGCCAGTTACCTTCGGAAAAAGAGTTGGTAGCTCTTGATCCGGCAAACAAACCACCGCTGGTA
GCGGTGGTTTTTTTGTTTGCAAGCAGCAGATTACGCGCAGAAAAAAAGGATCTCAAGAAGATCCTTTGAT
CTTTTCTACGGGGTCTGACGCTCAGTGGAACGAAAACTCACGTTAAGGGATTTTGGTCATGAGATTATCA
AAAAGGATCTTCACCTAGATCCTTTTAAATTAAAAATGAAGTTTTAAATCAATCTAAAGTATATATGAGT
AAACTTGGTCTGACAGTTACCAATGCTTAATCAGTGAGGCACCTATCTCAGCGATCTGTCTATTTCGTTC
ATCCATAGTTGCCTGACTCCCCGTCGTGTAGATAACTACGATACGGGAGGGCTTACCATCTGGCCCCAGT
GCTGCAATGATACCGCGAGACCCACGCTCACCGGCTCCAGATTTATCAGCAATAAACCAGCCAGCCGGAA
GGGCCGAGCGCAGAAGTGGTCCTGCAACTTTATCCGCCTCCATCCAGTCTATTAATTGTTGCCGGGAAGC
TAGAGTAAGTAGTTCGCCAGTTAATAGTTTGCGCAACGTTGTTGCCATTGCTGCAGGCATCGTGGTGTCA
CGCTCGTCGTTTGGTATGGCTTCATTCAGCTCCGGTTCCCAACGATCAAGGCGAGTTACATGATCCCCCA
TGTTGTGCAAAAAAGCGGTTAGCTCCTTCGGTCCTCCGATCGTTGTCAGAAGTAAGTTGGCCGCAGTGTT
ATCACTCATGGTTATGGCAGCACTGCATAATTCTCTTACTGTCATGCCATCCGTAAGATGCTTTTCTGTG
ACTGGTGAGTACTCAACCAAGTCATTCTGAGAATAGTGTATGCGGCGACCGAGTTGCTCTTGCCCGGCGT
CAACACGGGATAATACCGCGCCACATAGCAGAACTTTAAAAGTGCTCATCATTGGAAAACGTTCTTCGGG
GCGAAAACTCTCAAGGATCTTACCGCTGTTGAGATCCAGTTCGATGTAACCCACTCGTGCACCCAACTGA
TCTTCAGCATCTTTTACTTTCACCAGCGTTTCTGGGTGAGCAAAAACAGGAAGGCAAAATGCCGCAAAAA
AGGGAATAAGGGCGACACGGAAATGTTGAATACTCATACTCTTCCTTTTTCAATATTATTGAAGCATTTA
TCAGGGTTATTGTCTCATGAGCGGATACATATTTGAATGTATTTAGAAAAATAAACAAATAGGGGTTCCG
CGCACATTTCCCCGAAAAGTGCCACCTGACGTCTAAGAAACCATTATTATCATGACATTAACCTATAAAA
ATAGGCGTATCACGAGGCCCTTTCGTCTTCAAGAATTAGCTTGGCCATTGCATACGTTGTATCCATATCA
TAATATGTACATTTATATTGGCTCATGTCCAACATTACCGCCATGTTGACATTGATTATTGACTAGTTAT
TAATAGTAATCAATTACGGGGTCATTAGTTCATAGCCCATATATGGAGT
