>Addgene plasmid #164243 | pQCXIZ 3xFLAG-TREX1 | depositor partial sequence | sequence record 321604 | pQCXIZ 3xFLAG-TREX1 sequence 7674 bps
TCCGCGTTACATAACTTACGGTAAATGGCCCGCCTGGCTGACCGCCCAACGACCCCCGCCCATTGACGTC
AATAATGACGTATGTTCCCATAGTAACGCCAATAGGGACTTTCCATTGACGTCAATGGGTGGAGTATTTA
CGGTAAACTGCCCACTTGGCAGTACATCAAGTGTATCATATGCCAAGTACGCCCCCTATTGACGTCAATG
ACGGTAAATGGCCCGCTCTGGCATTATGCCCAGTACATGACCTTATGGGACTTTCCTACTTGGCAGTACA
TCTACGTATTAGTCATCGCTATTACCATGGTGATGCGGTTTTGGCAGTACATCAATGGGCGTGGATAGCG
GTTTGACTCACGGGGATTTCCAAGTCTCCACCCCATTGACGTCAATGGGAGTTTGTTTTGGCACCAAAAT
CAACGGGACTTTCCAAAATGTCGTAACAACTCCGCCCCATTGACGCAAATGGGCGGTAGGCGTGTACGGT
GGGAGGTCTATATAAGCAGAGCTCAATAAAAGAGCCCACAACCCCTCACTCGGCGCGCCAGTCTTCCGAT
AGACTGCGTCGCCCGGGTACCCGTATTCCCAATAAAGCCTCTTGCTGTTTGCATCCGAATCGTGGTCTCG
CTGTTCCTTGGGAGGGTCTCCTCTGAGTGATTGACTACCCACGACGGGGGTCTTTCATTTGGGGGCTCGT
CCGGGATTTGGAGACCCCTGCCCAGGGACCACCGACCCACCACCGGGAGGTAAGCTGGCCAGCAACTTAT
CTGTGTCTGTCCGATTGTCTAGTGTCTATGTTTGATGTTATGCGCCTGCGTCTGTACTAGTTAGCTAACT
AGCTCTGTATCTGGCGGACCCGTGGTGGAACTGACGAGTTCTGAACACCCGGCCGCAACCCTGGGAGACG
TCCCAGGGACTTTGGGGGCCGTTTTTGTGGCCCGACCTGAGGAAGGGAGTCGATGTGGAATCCGACCCCG
TCAGGATATGTGGTTCTGGTAGGAGACGAGAACCTAAAACAGTTCCCGCCTCCGTCTGAATTTTTGCTTT
CGGTTTGGAACCGAAGCCGCGCGTCTTGTCTGCTGCAGCGCTGCAGCATCGTTCTGTGTTGTCTCTGTCT
GACTGTGTTTCTGTATTTGTCTGAAAATTAGGGCCAGACTGTTACCACTCCCTTAAGTTTGACCTTAGGT
CACTGGAAAGATGTCGAGCGGATCGCTCACAACCAGTCGGTAGATGTCAAGAAGAGACGTTGGGTTACCT
TCTGCTCTGCAGAATGGCCAACCTTTAACGTCGGATGGCCGCGAGACGGCACCTTTAACCGAGACCTCAT
CACCCAGGTTAAGATCAAGGTCTTTTCACCTGGCCCGCATGGACACCCAGACCAGGTCCCCTACATCGTG
ACCTGGGAAGCCTTGGCTTTTGACCCCCCTCCCTGGGTCAAGCCCTTTGTACACCCTAAGCCTCCGCCTC
CTCTTCCTCCATCCGCCCCGTCTCTCCCCCTTGAACCTCCTCGTTCGACCCCGCCTCGATCCTCCCTTTA
TCCAGCCCTCACTCCTTCTCTAGGCGCCGGAATTGAAGATCTGGGGGATCGATCCTCTAGAGTCCGTTAC
ATAACTTACGGTAAATGGCCCGCCTGGCTGACCGCCCAACGACCCCCGCCCATTGACGTCAATAATGACG
TATGTTCCCATAGTAACGCCAATAGGGACTTTCCATTGACGTCAATGGGTGGAGTATTTACGGTAAACTG
CCCACTTGGCAGTACATCAAGTGTATCATATGCCAAGTACGCCCCCTATTGACGTCAATGACGGTAAATG
GCCCGCCTGGCATTATGCCCAGTACATGACCTTATGGGACTTTCCTACTTGGCAGTACATCTACGTATTA
GTCATCGCTATTACCATGGTGATGCGGTTTTGGCAGTACATCAATGGGCGTGAATAGCGGTTTGACTCAC
GGGGATTTCCAAGTCTCCACCCCATTGACGTCAATGGGAGTTTGTTTTGGCACCAAAATCAACGGGACTT
TCCAAAATGTCGTAACAACTCCGCCCCATTGACGCAAATGGGCGGTAGGCGTGTACGGTGGGAGGTCTAT
ATAAGCAGAGCTCGTTTAGTGAACCGTCAGATCGCCTGGAGACGCCATCCACGCTGTTTTGACCTCCATA
GAAGACACCGGGACCGATCCAGCCTCCGCGGCCGGGAACGGTGCATTGGAACGCTGCAGGAATTGATCCG
CGGCCGCACCGGTAGGCCTCGTACGCTTAATTAACGGATCCATGGACTACAAGGACCACGACGGTGACTA
CAAGGACCACGACATCGACTACAAGGACGACGACGACAAGGGCTCGCAGGCCCTGCCCCCGGGGCCCATG
CAGACCCTCATCTTTTTCGACATGGAGGCCACTGGCTTGCCCTTCTCCCAGCCCAAGGTCACGGAGCTGT
GCCTGCTGGCTGTCCACAGATGTGCCCTGGAGAGCCCCCCCACCTCTCAGGGGCCACCTCCCACAGTTCC
TCCACCACCGCGTGTGGTAGACAAGCTCTCCCTGTGTGTGGCTCCGGGGAAGGCCTGCAGCCCTGCAGCC
AGCGAGATCACAGGTCTGAGCACAGCTGTGCTGGCAGCGCATGGGCGTCAATGTTTTGATGACAACCTGG
CCAACCTGCTCCTAGCCTTCCTGCGGCGCCAGCCACAGCCCTGGTGCCTGGTGGCACACAATGGTGACCG
CTACGACTTCCCCCTGCTCCAAGCAGAGCTGGCTATGCTGGGCCTCACCAGTGCTCTGGATGGTGCCTTC
TGTGTGGATAGCATCACTGCGCTGAAGGCCCTGGAGCGAGCAAGCAGCCCCTCAGAACACGGCCCAAGGA
AGAGCTATAGCCTAGGCAGCATCTACACTCGCCTGTATGGGCAGTCCCCTCCAGACTCGCACACGGCTGA
GGGTGATGTCCTGGCCCTGCTCAGCATCTGTCAGTGGAGACCACAGGCCCTGCTGCGGTGGGTGGATGCT
CACGCCAGGCCTTTCGGCACCATCAGGCCCATGTATGGGGTCACAGCCTCTGCTAGGACCAAGCCAAGAC
CATCTGCTGTCACAACCACTGCACACCTGGCCACAACCAGGAACACTAGTCCCAGCCTTGGAGAGAGCAG
GGGTACCAAGGATCTTCCTCCAGTGAAGGACCCTGGAGCCCTATCCAGGGAGGGGCTGCTGGCCCCACTG
GGTCTGCTGGCCATCCTGACCTTGGCAGTAGCCACACTGTATGGACTATCCCTGGCCACACCTGGGGAGT
AGGGAATTCCGCCCCTCTCCCTCCCCCCCCCCTAACGTTACTGGCCGAAGCCGCTTGGAATAAGGCCGGT
GTGCGTTTGTCTATATGTTATTTTCCACCATATTGCCGTCTTTTGGCAATGTGAGGGCCCGGAAACCTGG
CCCTGTCTTCTTGACGAGCATTCCTAGGGGTCTTTCCCCTCTCGCCAAAGGAATGCAAGGTCTGTTGAAT
GTCGTGAAGGAAGCAGTTCCTCTGGAAGCTTCTTGAAGACAAACAACGTCTGTAGCGACCCTTTGCAGGC
AGCGGAACCCCCCACCTGGCGACAGGTGCCTCTGCGGCCAAAAGCCACGTGTATAAGATACACCTGCAAA
GGCGGCACAACCCCAGTGCCACGTTGTGAGTTGGATAGTTGTGGAAAGAGTCAAATGGCTCTCCTCAAGC
GTATTCAACAAGGGGCTGAAGGATGCCCAGAAGGTACCCCATTGTATGGGATCTGATCTGGGGCCTCGGT
GCACATGCTTTACATGTGTTTAGTCGAGGTTAAAAAACGTCTAGGCCCCCCGAACCACGGGGACGTGGTT
TTCCTTTGAAAAACACGATGATAAGCTTGATCACGCGTCCATGGCCAAGTTGACCAGTGCCGTTCCGGTG
CTCACCGCGCGCGACGTCGCCGGAGCGGTCGAGTTCTGGACCGACCGGCTCGGGTTCTCCCGGGACTTCG
TGGAGGACGACTTCGCCGGTGTGGTCCGGGACGACGTGACCCTGTTCATCAGCGCGGTCCAGGACCAGGT
GGTGCCGGACAACACCCTGGCCTGGGTGTGGGTGCGCGGCCTGGACGAGCTGTACGCCGAGTGGTCGGAG
GTCGTGTCCACGAACTTCCGGGACGCCTCCGGGCCGGCCATGACCGAGATCGGCGAGCAGCCGTGGGGGC
GGGAGTTCGCCCTGCGCGACCCGGCCGGCAACTGCGTGCACTTCGTGGCCGAGGAGCAGGACTGAGATAT
CAGTGGTCCAGGCTCTAGTTTTGACTCAACAATATCACCAGCTGAAGCCTATAGAGTACGAGCCATAGAT
AAAATAAAAGATTTTATTTAGTCTCCAGAAAAAGGGGGGAATGAAAGACCCCACCTGTAGGTTTGGCAAG
CTAGCTTAAGTAACGCCATTTTGCAAGGCATGGAAAAATACATAACTGAGAATAGAGAAGTTCAGATCAA
GGTCAGGAACAGATGGAACAGGGTCGACCCTAGAGAACCATCAGATGTTTCCAGGGTGCCCCAAGGACCT
GAAATGACCCTGTGCCTTATTTGAACTAACCAATCAGTTCGCTTCTCGCTTCTGTTCGCGCGCTTCTGCT
CCCCGAGCTCAATAAAAGAGCCCACAACCCCTCACTCGGGGCGCCAGTCCTCCGATTGACTGAGTCGCCC
GGGTACCCGTGTATCCAATAAACCCTCTTGCAGTTGCATCCGACTTGTGGTCTCGCTGTTCCTTGGGAGG
GTCTCCTCTGAGTGATTGACTACCCGTCAGCGGGGGTCTTTCATTTGGGGGCTCGTCCGGGATCGGGAGA
CCCCTGCCCAGGGACCACCGACCCACCACCGGGAGGTAAGCTGGCTGCCTCGCGCGTTTCGGTGATGACG
GTGAAAACCTCTGACACATGCAGCTCCCGGAGACGGTCACAGCTTGTCTGTAAGCGGATGCCGGGAGCAG
ACAAGCCCGTCAGGGCGCGTCAGCGGGTGTTGGCGGGTGTCGGGGCGCAGCCATGACCCAGTCACGTAGC
GATAGCGGAGTGTAGATCCGGCTGTGGAATGTGTGTCAGTTAGGGTGTGGAAAGTCCCCAGGCTCCCCAG
CAGGCAGAAGTATGCAAAGCATGCATCTCAATTAGTCAGCAACCAGGTGTGGAAAGTCCCCAGGCTCCCC
AGCAGGCAGAAGTATGCAAAGCATGCATCTCAATTAGTCAGCAACCATAGTCCCGCCCCTAACTCCGCCC
ATCCCGCCCCTAACTCCGCCCAGTTCCGCCCATTCTCCGCCCCATGGCTGACTAATTTTTTTTATTTATG
CAGAGGCCGAGGCCGCCTCGGCCTCTGAGCTATTCCAGAAGTAGTGAGGAGGCTTTTTTGGAGGCCTAGG
CTTTTGCAAAAAGCTTACTGGCTTAACTATGCGGCATCAGAGCAGATTGTACTGAGAGTGCACCATATGC
GGTGTGAAATACCGCACAGATGCGTAAGGAGAAAATACCGCATCAGGCGCTCTTCCGCTTCCTCGCTCAC
TGACTCGCTGCGCTCGGTCGTTCGGCTGCGGCGAGCGGTATCAGCTCACTCAAAGGCGGTAATACGGTTA
TCCACAGAATCAGGGGATAACGCAGGAAAGAACATGTGAGCAAAAGGCCAGCAAAAGGCCAGGAACCGTA
AAAAGGCCGCGTTGCTGGCGTTTTTCCATAGGCTCCGCCCCCCTGACGAGCATCACAAAAATCGACGCTC
AAGTCAGAGGTGGCGAAACCCGACAGGACTATAAAGATACCAGGCGTTTCCCCCTGGAAGCTCCCTCGTG
CGCTCTCCTGTTCCGACCCTGCCGCTTACCGGATACCTGTCCGCCTTTCTCCCTTCGGGAAGCGTGGCGC
TTTCTCATAGCTCACGCTGTAGGTATCTCAGTTCGGTGTAGGTCGTTCGCTCCAAGCTGGGCTGTGTGCA
CGAACCCCCCGTTCAGCCCGACCGCTGCGCCTTATCCGGTAACTATCGTCTTGAGTCCAACCCGGTAAGA
CACGACTTATCGCCACTGGCAGCAGCCACTGGTAACAGGATTAGCAGAGCGAGGTATGTAGGCGGTGCTA
CAGAGTTCTTGAAGTGGTGGCCTAACTACGGCTACACTAGAAGGACAGTATTTGGTATCTGCGCTCTGCT
GAAGCCAGTTACCTTCGGAAAAAGAGTTGGTAGCTCTTGATCCGGCAAACAAACCACCGCTGGTAGCGGT
GGTTTTTTTGTTTGCAAGCAGCAGATTACGCGCAGAAAAAAAGGATCTCAAGAAGATCCTTTGATCTTTT
CTACGGGGTCTGACGCTCAGTGGAACGAAAACTCACGTTAAGGGATTTTGGTCATGAGATTATCAAAAAG
GATCTTCACCTAGATCCTTTTAAATTAAAAATGAAGTTTTAAATCAATCTAAAGTATATATGAGTAAACT
TGGTCTGACAGTTACCAATGCTTAATCAGTGAGGCACCTATCTCAGCGATCTGTCTATTTCGTTCATCCA
TAGTTGCCTGACTCCCCGTCGTGTAGATAACTACGATACGGGAGGGCTTACCATCTGGCCCCAGTGCTGC
AATGATACCGCGAGACCCACGCTCACCGGCTCCAGATTTATCAGCAATAAACCAGCCAGCCGGAAGGGCC
GAGCGCAGAAGTGGTCCTGCAACTTTATCCGCCTCCATCCAGTCTATTAATTGTTGCCGGGAAGCTAGAG
TAAGTAGTTCGCCAGTTAATAGTTTGCGCAACGTTGTTGCCATTGCTGCAGGCATCGTGGTGTCACGCTC
GTCGTTTGGTATGGCTTCATTCAGCTCCGGTTCCCAACGATCAAGGCGAGTTACATGATCCCCCATGTTG
TGCAAAAAAGCGGTTAGCTCCTTCGGTCCTCCGATCGTTGTCAGAAGTAAGTTGGCCGCAGTGTTATCAC
TCATGGTTATGGCAGCACTGCATAATTCTCTTACTGTCATGCCATCCGTAAGATGCTTTTCTGTGACTGG
TGAGTACTCAACCAAGTCATTCTGAGAATAGTGTATGCGGCGACCGAGTTGCTCTTGCCCGGCGTCAACA
CGGGATAATACCGCGCCACATAGCAGAACTTTAAAAGTGCTCATCATTGGAAAACGTTCTTCGGGGCGAA
AACTCTCAAGGATCTTACCGCTGTTGAGATCCAGTTCGATGTAACCCACTCGTGCACCCAACTGATCTTC
AGCATCTTTTACTTTCACCAGCGTTTCTGGGTGAGCAAAAACAGGAAGGCAAAATGCCGCAAAAAAGGGA
ATAAGGGCGACACGGAAATGTTGAATACTCATACTCTTCCTTTTTCAATATTATTGAAGCATTTATCAGG
GTTATTGTCTCATGAGCGGATACATATTTGAATGTATTTAGAAAAATAAACAAATAGGGGTTCCGCGCAC
ATTTCCCCGAAAAGTGCCACCTGACGTCTAAGAAACCATTATTATCATGACATTAACCTATAAAAATAGG
CGTATCACGAGGCCCTTTCGTCTTCAAGAATTAGCTTGGCCATTGCATACGTTGTATCCATATCATAATA
TGTACATTTATATTGGCTCATGTCCAACATTACCGCCATGTTGACATTGATTATTGACTAGTTATTAATA
GTAATCAATTACGGGGTCATTAGTTCATAGCCCATATATGGAGT
